>Addgene plasmid #123936 | MTK0_021 | addgene full sequence | sequence record 271968 | Addgene NGS Result
TTAATCCAGCTTTTGTTCCCTTTAGTGAGGGTTAATTCCGAGCGGCCGCGATTATCAAAAAGGATCTTCA
CCTAGATCCTTTTAAATTAAAAATGAAGTTTTAAATCAATCTAAAGTATATATGAGTAAACTTGGTCTGA
CAGTTACCAATGCTTAATCAGTGAGGCACCTATCTCAGCGATCTGTCTATTTCGTTCATCCATAGTTGCC
TGACTCCCCGTCGTGTAGATAACTACGATACGGGAGGGCTTACCATCTGGCCCCAGTGCTGCAATGATAC
CGCGGGACCCACGCTCACCGGCTCCAGATTTATCAGCAATAAACCAGCCAGCCGGAAGGGCCGAGCGCAG
AAGTGGTCCTGCAACTTTATCCGCCTCCATCCAGTCTATTAATTGTTGCCGGGAAGCTAGAGTAAGTAGT
TCGCCAGTTAATAGTTTGCGCAACGTTGTTGCCATTGCTACAGGCATCGTGGTGTCACGCTCGTCGTTTG
GTATGGCTTCATTCAGCTCCGGTTCCCAACGATCAAGGCGAGTTACATGATCCCCCATGTTGTGCAAAAA
AGCGGTTAGCTCCTTCGGTCCTCCGATCGTTGTCAGAAGTAAGTTGGCCGCAGTGTTATCACTCATGGTT
ATGGCAGCACTGCATAATTCTCTTACTGTCATGCCATCCGTAAGATGCTTTTCTGTGACTGGTGAGTACT
CAACCAAGTCATTCTGAGAATAGTGTATGCGGCGACCGAGTTGCTCTTGCCCGGCGTCAATACGGGATAA
TACCGCGCCACATAGCAGAACTTTAAAAGTGCTCATCATTGGAAAACGTTCTTCGGGGCGAAAACTCTCA
AGGATCTTACCGCTGTTGAGATCCAGTTCGATGTAACCCACTCGTGCACCCAACTGATCTTCAGCATCTT
TTACTTTCACCAGCGTTTCTGGGTGAGCAAAAACAGGAAGGCAAAATGCCGCAAAAAAGGGAATAAGGGC
GACACGGAAATGTTGAATACTCATACTCTTCCTTTTTCAATATTATTGAAGCATTTATCAGGGTTATTGT
CTCATGAGCGGATACATATTTGAATGTATTTAGAAAAATAAACAAATAGGGGTTCCGCGCACATTTCCCC
GAAAAGTGCCACCTGTCATGACCAAAATCCCTTAACGTGAGTTTTCGTTCCACTGAGCGTCAGACCCCGT
AGAAAAGATCAAAGGATCTTCTTGAGATCCTTTTTTTCTGCGCGTAATCTGCTGCTTGCAAACAAAAAAA
CCACCGCTACCAGCGGTGGTTTGTTTGCCGGATCAAGAGCTACCAACTCTTTTTCCGAAGGTAACTGGCT
TCAGCAGAGCGCAGATACCAAATACTGTTCTTCTAGTGTAGCCGTAGTTAGGCCACCACTTCAAGAACTC
TGTAGCACCGCCTACATACCTCGCTCTGCTAATCCTGTTACCAGTGGCTGCTGCCAGTGGCGATAAGTCG
TGTCTTACCGGGTTGGACTCAAGACGATAGTTACCGGATAAGGCGCAGCGGTCGGGCTGAACGGGGGGTT
CGTGCACACAGCCCAGCTTGGAGCGAACGACCTACACCGAACTGAGATACCTACAGCGTGAGCTATGAGA
AAGCGCCACGCTTCCCGAAGGGAGAAAGGCGGACAGGTATCCGGTAAGCGGCAGGGTCGGAACAGGAGAG
CGCACGAGGGAGCTTCCAGGGGGAAACGCCTGGTATCTTTATAGTCCTGTCGGGTTTCGCCACCTCTGAC
TTGAGCGTCGATTTTTGTGATGCTCGTCAGGGGGGCGGAGCCTATGGAAAAACGCCAGCAACGCGGCCTT
TTTACGGTTCCTGGCCTTTTGCTGGCCTTTTGCTCACATGTTCTTTCCTGCGTTATCCCCTGATTCTGTG
GATAACCGTGCGGCCGCCAATTAATACGACTCACTATAGGGCGAATTGGGGCGCGCCATTCTAGATTAAC
CCTAGAAAGATAGTCTGCGTAAAATTGACGCATGCATTCTTGAAATATTGCTCTCTCTTTCTAAATAGCG
CGAATCCGTCGCTGTGCATTTAGGACATCTCAGTCGCCGCTTGGAGCTCCCGTGAGGCGTGCTTGTCAAT
GCGGTAAGTGTCACTGATTTTGAACTATAACGACCGCGTGAGTCAAAATGACGCATGATTATCTTTTACG
TGACTTTTAAGATTTAACTCATACGATAATTATATTGTTATTTCATGTTCTACTTACGTGATAACTTATT
ATATATATATTTTCTTGTTATAGATATCAACTAGAATGCTAGCATGGGCCCAGATCTCCATGGGCCCTGA
ATTCGCATCTAGAGCAGACCTAGACCACATGAGGCTGATGTAGGACAGCCACCAGTGGCAGCTAATCAAC
ACCGCAAGATGCCGATGCACGCTCATATCATCGTCGTCAGCCTGGTAGCCATTCGACATACGGATCAGGG
AACTCGAACCCAGTACCGTCTCAGTTCTGTATGGGCACAGACAACCTAAACGACTAGAGATCTATGTGAG
GATCCTAACTCGAGATCGAGCTGGGTATGAGACGGCCTGCACTAGACGAACTAGGCAAGATGCGTCCAAT
CCGTCTAAACATGGTGACAACGCTGGACAGATGACGTAACACCGAGCCACATCCTGAAATCGAGGCAGGC
TAACCGAAACCGTGACAATGCAAAGAGACAGCCTGACACTAGTGCACTGCAGTACAGCGGTGGGCTCTAT
GGGGTACCTACGTAGGTACATAACTTACGGTAAATGGCCCGCCTGGCTGACCGCCCAACGACCCCCGCCC
ATTGACGTCAATAATGACGTATGTTCCCATAGTAACGCCAATAGGGACTTTCCATTGACGTCAATGGGTG
GAGTATTTACGGTAAACTGCCCACTTGGCAGTACATCAAGTGTATCATATGCCAAGTACGCCCCCTATTG
ACGTCAATGACGGTAAATGGCCCGCCTGGCATTATGCCCAGTACATGACCTTATGGGACTTTCCTACTTG
GCAGTACATCTACGTATTAGTCATCGCTATTACCATGGTGATGCGGTTTTGGCAGTACATCAATGGGCGT
GGATAGCGGTTTGACTCACGGGGATTTCCAAGTCTCCACCCCATTGACGTCAATGGGAGTTTGTTTTGGC
ACCAAAATCAACGGGACTTTCCAAAATGTCGTAACAACTCCGCCCCATTGACGCAAATGGGCGGTAGGCG
TGTACGGTGGGAGGTCTATATAAGCAGAGCTCGTTTAGTGAACCGTCAGATAATGAGCGAGCTGATTAAG
GAGAACATGCACATGAAGCTGTACATGGAGGGCACCGTGGACAACCATCACTTCAAGTGCACATCCGAGG
GCGAAGGCAAGCCCTACGAGGGCACCCAGACCATGAGAATCAAGGTGGTCGAGGGCGGCCCTCTCCCCTT
CGCCTTCGACATCCTGGCTACTAGCTTCCTCTACGGCAGCAAGACCTTCATCAACCACACCCAGGGCATC
CCCGACTTCTTCAAGCAGTCCTTCCCTGAGGGCTTCACATGGGAGAGAGTCACCACATACGAAGACGGGG
GCGTGCTGACCGCTACCCAGGACACCAGCCTCCAGGACGGCTGCCTCATCTACAACGTCAAGATCAGAGG
GGTGAACTTCACATCCAACGGCCCTGTGATGCAGAAGAAAACACTCGGCTGGGAGGCCTTCACCGAAACG
CTGTACCCCGCTGACGGCGGCCTGGAAGGCAGAAACGACATGGCCCTGAAGCTCGTGGGCGGGAGCCATC
TGATCGCAAACATCAAGACCACATATAGATCCAAGAAACCCGCTAAGAACCTCAAGATGCCTGGCGTCTA
CTATGTGGACTACAGACTGGAAAGAATCAAGGAGGCCAACAACGAAACCTACGTCGAGCAGCACGAGGTG
GCAGTGGCCAGATACTGCGACCTCCCTAGCAAACTGGGGCACAAGCTTAATCCCAAGAAGAAGAGGAAGG
TGGAGGACGCCCGTACGAGTACTGGAAGCGGAGAGGGCAGAGGAAGTCTGCTAACATGCGGTGACGTCGA
GGAGAATCCTGGACCTGGATCCATGGCCAAGCCTTTGTCTCAAGAAGAATCCACCCTCATTGAAAGAGCA
ACGGCTACAATCAACAGCATCCCCATCTCTGAAGACTACAGCGTCGCCAGCGCAGCTCTCTCTAGCGACG
GCCGCATCTTCACTGGTGTCAATGTATATCATTTTACTGGGGGACCTTGTGCAGAACTCGTGGTGCTGGG
CACTGCTGCTGCTGCGGCAGCTGGCAACCTGACTTGTATCGTCGCGATCGGAAATGAGAACAGGGGCATC
TTGAGCCCCTGCGGACGGTGCCGACAGGTGCTTCTCGATCTGCATCCTGGGATCAAAGCCATAGTGAAGG
ACAGTGATGGACAGCCGACGGCAGTTGGGATTCGTGAATTGCTGCCCTCTGGTTATGTGTGGGAGGGCTA
ACTCGAGCGACGCCTCGACTGTGCCTTCTAGTTGCCAGCCATCTGTTGTTTGCCCCTCCCCCGTGCCTTC
CTTGACCCTGGAAGGTGCCACTCCCACTGTCCTTTCCTAATAAAATGAGGAAATTGCATCGCATTGTCTG
AGTAGGTGTCATTCTATTCTGGGGGGTGGGGTGGGGCAGGACAGCAAGGGGGAGGATTGGGAAGACAATA
GCAGGCATGCTGGGGATGCGGTGGGCTCTATGAGTATCGATACTAGTTAAAAGTTTTGTTACTTTATAGA
AGAAATTTTGAGTTTTTGTTTTTTTTTAATAAATAAATAAACATAAATAAATTGTTTGTTGAATTTATTA
TTAGTATGTAAGTGTAAATATAATAAAACTTAATATCTATTCAAATTAATAAATAAACCTCGATATACAG
ACCGATAAAACACATGCGTCAATTTTACGCATGATTATCTTTAACGTACGTCACAATATGATTATCTTTC
TAGGGTTAATCTAGTATACGCGTATGCGGCCGCTTAA
Features (pLannotate 1.2.2; 10 found; start..end, strand, type, name):
     19..37      -  promoter       T3 promoter: promoter for bacteriophage T3 RNA polymerase
    144..1004    -  CDS            AmpR: β-lactamase; bla; confers resistance to ampicillin, carbenicillin, and related antibiotics
   1005..1109    -  promoter       AmpR promoter: bla
   1212..1800    +  rep_origin     ori: high-copy-number ColE1/pMB1/pBR322/pUC origin of replication
   1912..1930    +  promoter       T7 promoter: promoter for bacteriophage T7 RNA polymerase
   2747..3047    +  enhancer       CMV enhancer: human cytomegalovirus immediate early enhancer
   3048..3251    +  promoter       CMV promoter: human cytomegalovirus (CMV) immediate early promoter
   3273..3971    +  CDS            TagBFP: TagBFP is a basic (constitutively fluorescent) blue fluorescent protein published in 2008, derived from Entacmaea quadricolor. It is reported to be a very rapidly-maturing monomer with very low acid sensitivity.
   4083..4481    +  CDS            BSD: blasticidin S deaminase; Aspergillus terreus BSD; confers resistance to blasticidin
   4499..4706    +  polyA_signal   bGH poly(A) signal: bovine growth hormone polyadenylation signal
