[The description below was written by a language model from this plasmid's Addgene catalogue record and pLannotate feature annotations shown in this document.]
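Description:
MTK0_021 is a type 0 part plasmid from the Mammalian Toolkit (MTK), a modular hierarchical cloning system for assembling genetic circuits for mammalian cells. According to the catalogue entry it carries a synthetic "spacer" transcriptional unit flanked by the L3 and R4 connectors. In such a toolkit, this kind of part occupies one transcriptional-unit position in a multi-unit assembly so that the neighbouring connector-defined slots can still be joined. The depositor notes that type 0 parts are generally destination vectors. The backbone is described as self-made and the vector type as mammalian expression. The cloning sites used to build it are not recorded.

The sequenced plasmid is about 5 kb. It is propagated in E. coli through a high-copy ColE1/pUC-type origin and selected with ampicillin via the β-lactamase gene and its native promoter. T3 and T7 phage promoters sit on either side of this bacterial maintenance region.

The remaining annotated features form a mammalian cassette. The CMV immediate-early enhancer and promoter are followed by a TagBFP blue fluorescent protein coding sequence, then a blasticidin S deaminase coding sequence, and finally a bovine growth hormone polyadenylation signal. This order suggests a single transcript providing both a fluorescent marker and blasticidin selection in mammalian cells. However, the element in the short gap between the two coding sequences is not annotated, so how they are co-expressed is not stated. The connectors and the spacer itself are also not annotated, and roughly 800 nt upstream of the CMV enhancer carries no annotation. The record also does not explain how the TagBFP–BSD cassette relates to the named spacer unit.
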