Addgene plasmid #123936: MTK0_021
Purpose: Encodes the spacer TU with connectors L3 R4 as a type 0 part to be used in the MTK system
Depositing lab: Hana El-Samad. Depositing organization: University of California, San Francisco (UCSF). Publication: A Toolkit for Rapid Modular Construction of Biological Circuits in Mammalian Cells. Fonseca JP, Bonny AR, Kumar GR, Ng AH, Town J, Wu QC, Aslankoohi E, Chen SY, Dods G, Harrigan P, Osimiri LC, Kistler AL, El-Samad H. ACS Synth Biol. 2019 Nov 15;8(11):2593-2606. doi: 10.1021/acssynbio.9b00322. Epub 2019 Nov 5. PubMed 31686495.
Backbone
  Vector backbone: self-made
  Vector type: Mammalian Expression
Growth in bacteria
  Bacterial resistance: Ampicillin, 100 μg/mL
  Growth temperature: 37°C
  Growth strain: DH5alpha
  Copy number: Unknown
Gene/Insert
  Gene/Insert name: TUL3R4 spacer
  Species: Synthetic
  Cloning method: Restriction Enzyme; 5′ cloning site unknown (unknown if destroyed); 3′ cloning site unknown (unknown if destroyed)
Terms and licenses: Academic/Nonprofit Terms; Industry Terms: Not Available to Industry
Depositor comments: Type 0 parts are generally destination vectors in the MTK Please visit https://www.biorxiv.org/content/10.1101/506188v2 for BioRxiv preprint
How to cite: MTK0_021 was a gift from Hana El-Samad (Addgene plasmid # 123936 ; http://n2t.net/addgene:123936 ; RRID:Addgene_123936)
